>Addgene plasmid #83866 | pDONR-IAA4_no stop | depositor full sequence | sequence record 161933 | pDONR-IAA4_no stop sequence 3108 bps
CTTTCCTGCGTTATCCCCTGATTCTGTGGATAACCGTATTACCGCCTTTGAGTGAGCTGATACCGCTCGC
CGCAGCCGAACGACCGAGCGCAGCGAGTCAGTGAGCGAGGAAGCGGAAGAGCGCCCAATACGCAAACCGC
CTCTCCCCGCGCGTTGGCCGATTCATTAATGCAGCTGGCACGACAGGTTTCCCGACTGGAAAGCGGGCAG
TGAGCGCAACGCAATTAATACGCGTACCGCTAGCCAGGAAGAGTTTGTAGAAACGCAAAAAGGCCATCCG
TCAGGATGGCCTTCTGCTTAGTTTGATGCCTGGCAGTTTATGGCGGGCGTCCTGCCCGCCACCCTCCGGG
CCGTTGCTTCACAACGTTCAAATCCGCTCCCGGCGGATTTGTCCTACTCAGGAGAGCGTTCACCGACAAA
CAACAGATAAAACGAAAGGCCCAGTCTTCCGACTGAGCCTTTCGTTTTATTTGATGCCTGGCAGTTCCCT
ACTCTCGCGTTAACGCTAGCATGGATGTTTTCCCAGTCACGACGTTGTAAAACGACGGCCAGTCTTAAGC
TCGGGCCCCAAATAATGATTTTATTTTGACTGATAGTGACCTGTTCGTTGCAACAAATTGATGAGCAATG
CTTTTTTATAATGCCAACTTTGTACAAAAAAGCAGGCTTCAAAATGGAAAAAGTTGATGTTTATGATGAG
CTTGTTAACCTAAAGGCAACAGAGCTGAGATTGGGATTACCAGGGACAGAAGAAACTGTTTCTTGTGGAA
AAAGCAACAAAAGAGTTTTACCTGAAGCTACTGAGAAAGAGATTGAATCCACTGGAAAAACTGAAACCGC
TTCTCCTCCAAAGGCTCAGATTGTTGGATGGCCACCAGTTAGATCTTACAGAAAGAACAATGTTCAGACA
AAGAAGAGTGAATCTGAAGGTCAAGGAAACTATGTGAAAGTAAGTATGGATGGTGCTCCATATCTAAGGA
AGATAGATCTAACGATGTATAAACAATATCCAGAGTTGATGAAATCACTTGAAAACATGTTTAAATTCTC
TGTGGGAGAATATTTTGAGAGAGAAGGATATAAAGGCTCAGACTTTGTACCTACTTATGAAGACAAAGAT
GGTGATTGGATGCTTGTTGGTGATGTTCCTTGGGAGATGTTTGTTTCGTCTTGTAAGAGGCTAAGGATCA
TGAAAGGATCTGAAGTTAAAGGTTTAGGTTGTGGTGGTCTTCACCCAGCTTTCTTGTACAAAGTTGGCAT
TATAAGAAAGCATTGCTTATCAATTTGTTGCAACGAACAGGTCACTATCAGTCAAAATAAAATCATTATT
TGCCATCCAGCTGATATCCCCTATAGTGAGTCGTATTACATGGTCATAGCTGTTTCCTGGCAGCTCTGGC
CCGTGTCTCAAAATCTCTGATGTTACATTGCACAAGATAAAATAATATCATCATGAACAATAAAACTGTC
TGCTTACATAAACAGTAATACAAGGGGTGTTATGAGCCATATTCAACGGGAAACGTCGAGGCCGCGATTA
AATTCCAACATGGATGCTGATTTATATGGGTATAAATGGGCTCGCGATAATGTCGGGCAATCAGGTGCGA
CAATCTATCGCTTGTATGGGAAGCCCGATGCGCCAGAGTTGTTTCTGAAACATGGCAAAGGTAGCGTTGC
CAATGATGTTACAGATGAGATGGTCAGACTAAACTGGCTGACGGAATTTATGCCTCTTCCGACCATCAAG
CATTTTATCCGTACTCCTGATGATGCATGGTTACTCACCACTGCGATCCCCGGAAAAACAGCATTCCAGG
TATTAGAAGAATATCCTGATTCAGGTGAAAATATTGTTGATGCGCTGGCAGTGTTCCTGCGCCGGTTGCA
TTCGATTCCTGTTTGTAATTGTCCTTTTAACAGCGATCGCGTATTTCGTCTCGCTCAGGCGCAATCACGA
ATGAATAACGGTTTGGTTGATGCGAGTGATTTTGATGACGAGCGTAATGGCTGGCCTGTTGAACAAGTCT
GGAAAGAAATGCATAAACTTTTGCCATTCTCACCGGATTCAGTCGTCACTCATGGTGATTTCTCACTTGA
TAACCTTATTTTTGACGAGGGGAAATTAATAGGTTGTATTGATGTTGGACGAGTCGGAATCGCAGACCGA
TACCAGGATCTTGCCATCCTATGGAACTGCCTCGGTGAGTTTTCTCCTTCATTACAGAAACGGCTTTTTC
AAAAATATGGTATTGATAATCCTGATATGAATAAATTGCAGTTTCATTTGATGCTCGATGAGTTTTTCTA
ATCAGAATTGGTTAATTGGTTGTAACACTGGCAGAGCATTACGCTGACTTGACGGGACGGCGCAAGCTCA
TGACCAAAATCCCTTAACGTGAGTTACGCGTCGTTCCACTGAGCGTCAGACCCCGTAGAAAAGATCAAAG
GATCTTCTTGAGATCCTTTTTTTCTGCGCGTAATCTGCTGCTTGCAAACAAAAAAACCACCGCTACCAGC
GGTGGTTTGTTTGCCGGATCAAGAGCTACCAACTCTTTTTCCGAAGGTAACTGGCTTCAGCAGAGCGCAG
ATACCAAATACTGTTCTTCTAGTGTAGCCGTAGTTAGGCCACCACTTCAAGAACTCTGTAGCACCGCCTA
CATACCTCGCTCTGCTAATCCTGTTACCAGTGGCTGCTGCCAGTGGCGATAAGTCGTGTCTTACCGGGTT
GGACTCAAGACGATAGTTACCGGATAAGGCGCAGCGGTCGGGCTGAACGGGGGGTTCGTGCACACAGCCC
AGCTTGGAGCGAACGACCTACACCGAACTGAGATACCTACAGCGTGAGCTATGAGAAAGCGCCACGCTTC
CCGAAGGGAGAAAGGCGGACAGGTATCCGGTAAGCGGCAGGGTCGGAACAGGAGAGCGCACGAGGGAGCT
TCCAGGGGGAAACGCCTGGTATCTTTATAGTCCTGTCGGGTTTCGCCACCTCTGACTTGAGCGTCGATTT
TTGTGATGCTCGTCAGGGGGGCGGAGCCTATGGAAAAACGCCAGCAACGCGGCCTTTTTACGGTTCCTGG
CCTTTTGCTGGCCTTTTGCTCACATGTT
Features (pLannotate 1.2.2; 10 found; start..end, strand, type, name):
    121..213     +  CDS            lacI (fragment): lac repressor; lacI; The lac repressor binds to the lac operator to inhibit transcription in E. coli. This inhibition can be relieved by adding lactose or isopropyl-β-D-thiogalactopyranoside (IPTG).
    268..295     -  terminator     rrnB T2 terminator: transcription terminator T2 from the E. coli rrnB gene
    427..470     +  terminator     rrnB T1 terminator: Escherichia coli rrnB; transcription terminator T1 from the E. coli rrnB gene
    517..553     -  CDS            lacZα (fragment): LacZα fragment of β-galactosidase; lacZ fragment
    569..668     +  protein_bind   attL1: mutant version of attL; recombination site for the Gateway® LR reaction LR Clonase™
    674..1231    +  CDS            IAA4: IAA4_ARATH - Also known as AUX2-11. Experimental evidence at protein level: Swiss-Prot protein existence level 1. Aux/IAA proteins are short-lived transcriptional factors that function as repressors of early auxin response genes at low auxin concentrations. Repression is thought to result from the interaction with auxin response factors (ARFs), proteins that bind to the auxin- responsive promoter element (AuxRE). Formation of heterodimers with ARF proteins may alter their ability to modulate early auxin response genes expression. From Arabidopsis thaliana (Mouse-ear cress).
   1233..1332    -  protein_bind   attL2: mutant version of attL; recombination site for the Gateway® LR reaction LR Clonase™
   1350..1368    -  promoter       T7 promoter: promoter for bacteriophage T7 RNA polymerase
   1502..2311    +  CDS            KanR: aminoglycoside phosphotransferase; aph(3')-Ia; confers resistance to kanamycin in bacteria or G418 (Geneticin®) in eukaryotes
   2458..3046    +  rep_origin     ori: high-copy-number ColE1/pMB1/pBR322/pUC origin of replication
