[The description below was written by a language model from this plasmid's Addgene catalogue record and pLannotate feature annotations shown in this document.]
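Description:
pDONR-IAA4_no stop is a Gateway entry clone built on the Invitrogen pDONR221 backbone, carrying the Arabidopsis thaliana IAA4 coding sequence (also known as AUX2-11, AT5G43700) with its stop codon removed. The catalogue lists it as a donor vector. However, the annotated 3,108 nt sequence shows the insert flanked by attL1 and attL2 sites, the configuration that results after a BP reaction has placed the gene into the donor backbone. The plasmid is propagated in E. coli from a high-copy ColE1/pUC-type origin and selected with kanamycin through the aph(3')-Ia KanR gene.

IAA4 encodes an Aux/IAA protein, one of a family of short-lived transcriptional repressors that hold early auxin response genes off at low auxin concentrations, probably by interacting with auxin response factors (ARFs). The IAA4 open reading frame sits directly between the two attL sites, so an LR Clonase reaction can move it directionally into any attR-containing destination vector. Because the stop codon is absent, translation can continue into a destination-encoded C-terminal tag or reporter, which makes the clone suitable for building IAA4 fusion proteins.

No promoter in the plasmid is positioned to drive IAA4 expression. The rrnB T1 and T2 terminators upstream of attL1 insulate the insert from read-through transcription. A T7 promoter lies beyond attL2 pointing back toward the insert, and M13 priming sites flank the cassette for sequence verification. The short lacI and lacZα fragments in the annotation are backbone remnants rather than functional genes. The associated publication concerns a synthetic approach to studying the tunability of auxin signalling, but the record does not say which destination vectors or fusion partners were used.
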