Addgene plasmid #83866: pDONR-IAA4_no stop
Purpose: Gateway donor vector for IAA4 with no stop codon
Depositing lab: Jennifer Nemhauser. Depositing organization: University of Washington. Publication: A synthetic approach reveals extensive tunability of auxin signaling. Havens KA, Guseman JM, Jang SS, Pierre-Jerome E, Bolten N, Klavins E, Nemhauser JL. Plant Physiol. 2012 Sep;160(1):135-42. doi: 10.1104/pp.112.202184. Epub 2012 Jul 27. PubMed 22843664.
Backbone
  Vector backbone: pDONR221
  Backbone manufacturer: Invitrogen
  Vector type: Gateway Donor vector
Growth in bacteria
  Bacterial resistance: Kanamycin, 50 μg/mL
  Growth temperature: 37°C
  Growth strain: DH5alpha
  Copy number: Unknown
Gene/Insert
  Gene/Insert name: IAA4 (alt name: ATAUX2-11)
  Species: A. thaliana (mustard weed)
  Mutation: no stop codon
  Entrez Gene: ATAUX2-11 (a.k.a. AT5G43700, AUXIN INDUCIBLE 2-11, IAA4, MQD19.3, MQD19_3, indole-3-acetic acid inducible 4)
  Cloning method: Gateway Cloning
  Sequencing primers: 5′ M13F; 3′ M13R
Terms and licenses: Academic/Nonprofit Terms; Industry Terms: Not Available to Industry
How to cite: pDONR-IAA4_no stop was a gift from Jennifer Nemhauser (Addgene plasmid # 83866 ; http://n2t.net/addgene:83866 ; RRID:Addgene_83866)
