>Addgene plasmid #83866 | pDONR-IAA4_no stop | addgene partial sequence | sequence record 161389 | M13pUC-Fwd 5'-CCCAGTCACGACGTTGTAAAACG-3'
CCAAATAATGATTTTATTTTGACTGATAGTGACCTGTTCGTTGCAACAAATTGATGAGCAATGCTTTTTT
ATAATGCCAACTTTGTACAAAAAAGCAGGCTTCAAAATGGAAAAAGTTGATGTTTATGATGAGCTTGTTA
ACCTAAAGGCAACAGAGCTGAGATTGGGATTACCAGGGACAGAAGAAACTGTTTCTTGTGGAAAAAGCAA
CAAAAGAGTTTTACCTGAAGCTACTGAGAAAGAGATTGAATCCACTGGAAAAACTGAAACCGCTTCTCCT
CCAAAGGCTCAGATTGTTGGATGGCCACCAGTTAGATCTTACAGAAAGAACAATGTTCAGACAAAGAAGA
GTGAATCTGAAGGTCAAGGAAACTATGTGAAAGTAAGTATGGATGGTGCTCCATATCTAAGGAAGATAGA
TCTAACGATGTATAAACAATATCCAGAGTTGATGAAATCACTTGAAAACATGTTTAAATTCTCTGTGGGA
GAATATTTTGAGAGAGAAGGATATAAAGGCTCAGACTTTGTACCTACTTATGAAGACAAAGATGGTGATT
GGATGCTTGTTGGTGATGTTCCTTGGGAGATGTTTGTTTCGTCTTGTAAGAGGCTAAGGATCATGAAAGG
ATCTGAAGTTAAAGGTTTAGGTTGTGGTGGTCTTCACCCAGCTTTCTTGTACAAAGTTGGCATTATAAGA
AAGCATTGCTTATCAATTTGTTGCAACGAACAGGTCACTATCAGTCAAAATAAAATCATTATTTGCCATC
CAGCTGATATCCCCTATAGTGAGTCGTATTACATGGTCATAGCTGTTTCCTGGCAGCTCTGGCCCGTGTC
TCAAAA
